Addgene plasmid #202003: pGK-HELLO-T2A-Cre LV
Purpose: Generates lentiviral vector for autochthonous KP-HELLO tumor initiation by intratracheal administration to KP mice
Depositing lab: Nikhil Joshi. Depositing organization: Yale University. Publication: Neoantigen-driven B cell and CD4 T follicular helper cell collaboration promotes anti-tumor CD8 T cell responses. Cui C, Wang J, Fagerberg E, Chen PM, Connolly KA, Damo M, Cheung JF, Mao T, Askari AS, Chen S, Fitzgerald B, Foster GG, Eisenbarth SC, Zhao H, Craft J, Joshi NS. Cell. 2021 Dec 9;184(25):6101-6118.e13. doi: 10.1016/j.cell.2021.11.007. Epub 2021 Nov 30. PubMed 34852236.
Backbone
  Vector backbone: Lenti backbone
  Backbone size w/o insert (bp): 5818
  Total vector size (bp): 8852
  Vector type: Lentiviral
Growth in bacteria
  Bacterial resistance: Ampicillin, 100 μg/mL
  Growth temperature: 37°C
  Growth strain: NEB Stable
  Copy number: Unknown
Gene/Insert
  Gene/Insert name: HELLO-T2A-Cre
  Species: M. musculus (mouse)
  Insert size (bp): 2562
  Promoter: pGK
  Tag / fusion protein: FLAG
  Cloning method: Gibson Cloning
  Sequencing primers: 5′ GCCCGGGTCGACTAGTGATCAGTG; 3′ GTTGATTATCGGGCGCGCCG
Terms and licenses: Academic/Nonprofit Terms; Industry Terms: Not Available to Industry
How to cite: pGK-HELLO-T2A-Cre LV was a gift from Nikhil Joshi (Addgene plasmid # 202003 ; http://n2t.net/addgene:202003 ; RRID:Addgene_202003)
