[The description below was written by a language model from this plasmid's Addgene catalogue record and pLannotate feature annotations shown in this document.]
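Description:
pGK-HELLO-T2A-Cre LV is an HIV-1-based lentiviral transfer plasmid of about 8.85 kb. It is maintained in E. coli through a high-copy ColE1/pUC-type origin and selected with ampicillin via a β-lactamase cassette. Genomic RNA is transcribed from a CMV enhancer/promoter fused to a truncated 5' LTR, an arrangement typical of Tat-independent packaging systems. The viral region carries the Ψ packaging signal with a gag fragment, the Rev response element for Rev-dependent nuclear export, and the cPPT/CTS. Downstream of the payload lie a WPRE to boost transcript stability and expression, a nef-derived fragment, and a truncated 3' LTR. No mammalian drug-selection marker is annotated.

The payload is driven by the mouse PGK promoter and comprises a 2.6 kb HELLO-T2A-Cre insert. In the feature table, the HELLO portion corresponds to a chicken (hen egg) lysozyme coding sequence followed by short regions that include a FLAG tag fragment, a partial HA-like match, and the red fluorescent protein mScarlet-I. Any additional epitopes in the unannotated gaps are not described by the record. Cre recombinase follows, and the T2A peptide named in the insert presumably occupies the short interval before it, so that the antigen-reporter fusion and Cre are produced as separate proteins from a single transcript.

According to the record, virus made from this plasmid is delivered intratracheally to KP mice. There, Cre-mediated recombination initiates autochthonous lung tumors that simultaneously express the HELLO model neoantigen. This supports studies of B cell, CD4 T cell and CD8 T cell responses to tumor antigens.
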