Features (pLannotate 1.2.2; 22 found; start..end, strand, type, name):
     31..83      -  misc_feature   bom (fragment): basis of mobility region from pBR322
    238..617     +  enhancer       CMV enhancer: human cytomegalovirus immediate early enhancer
    618..817     +  promoter       CMV promoter: human cytomegalovirus (CMV) immediate early promoter
    835..1015    +  LTR            5' LTR (truncated): truncated 5' long terminal repeat (LTR) from HIV-1
   1062..1187    +  misc_feature   HIV-1 Ψ: packaging signal of human immunodeficiency virus type 1
   1171..1509    +  CDS            HIV-1 gag (fragment): gag protein from human immunodeficiency virus 1; gag
   1684..1917    +  misc_feature   RRE: The Rev response element (RRE) of HIV-1 allows for Rev-dependent mRNA export from the nucleus to the cytoplasm.
   2294..2394    +  CDS            Rev (fragment): human immunodeficiency virus 1 (HIV-1) Rev protein; rev; enhances nuclear export of unspliced and incompletely spliced viral mRNAs
   2444..2561    +  misc_feature   cPPT/CTS: central polypurine tract and central termination sequence of HIV-1
   2662..3154    +  promoter       PGK promoter: mouse phosphoglycerate kinase 1 promoter
   3189..3629    +  CDS            LYZ (sequence partly withheld): LYSC_CHICK - Experimental evidence at protein level: Swiss-Prot protein existence level 1. Lysozymes have primarily a bacteriolytic function; those in tissues and body fluids are associated with the monocyte-macrophage system and enhance the activity of immunoagents. Has bacteriolytic activity against M.luteus. From Gallus gallus (Chicken).
   3711..3731    +  CDS            FLAG (fragment): FLAG® epitope tag, followed by an enterokinase cleavage site
   3792..3818    +  CDS            3xHA (fragment): three tandem HA epitope tags
   3882..4577    +  CDS            mScarlet-I: mScarlet-I is a basic (constitutively fluorescent) red fluorescent protein published in 2016, derived from synthetic construct. It is reported to be a rapidly-maturing monomer with moderate acid sensitivity.
   4659..5684    +  CDS            cre: RECR_BPP1 - Experimental evidence at protein level: Swiss-Prot protein existence level 1. Catalyzes site-specific recombination between two 34-base- pair LOXP sites. Its role is to maintain the phage genome as a monomeric unit-copy plasmid in the lysogenic state. From Escherichia phage P1 (Bacteriophage P1).
   5740..6328    +  misc_feature   WPRE: woodchuck hepatitis virus posttranscriptional regulatory element
   6329..6348    +  misc_feature   MCS (fragment): pBluescript multiple cloning site
   6350..6850    +  CDS            nef (fragment): NEF_HV1LA - Experimental evidence at protein level: Swiss-Prot protein existence level 1. Extracellular Nef protein targets CD4(+) T-lymphocytes for apoptosis by interacting with CXCR4 surface receptors. From Human immunodeficiency virus type 1 group M subtype B (isolate Lai) (HIV-1).
   6857..7037    +  LTR            5' LTR (truncated): truncated 5' long terminal repeat (LTR) from HIV-1
   7099..7687    -  rep_origin     ori: high-copy-number ColE1/pMB1/pBR322/pUC origin of replication
   7858..8718    -  CDS            AmpR: β-lactamase; bla; confers resistance to ampicillin, carbenicillin, and related antibiotics
   8719..8823    -  promoter       AmpR promoter: bla
>Addgene plasmid #202003 | pGK-HELLO-T2A-Cre LV | addgene full sequence | sequence record 401802 | Addgene Partial NGS Result
GTCGACGGATCGGGAGATCTCCCGATCCCCTATGGTGCACTCTCAGTACAATCTGCTCTGATGCCGCATA
GTTAAGCCAGTATCTGCTCCCTGCTTGTGTGTTGGAGGTCGCTGAGTAGTGCGCGAGCAAAATTTAAGCT
ACAACAAGGCAAGGCTTGACCGACAATTGCATGAAGAATCTGCTTAGGGTTAGGCGTTTTGCGCTGCTTC
GCGATGTACGGGCCAGATATACGCGTTGACATTGATTATTGACTAGTTATTAATAGTAATCAATTACGGG
GTCATTAGTTCATAGCCCATATATGGAGTTCCGCGTTACATAACTTACGGTAAATGGCCCGCCTGGCTGA
CCGCCCAACGACCCCCGCCCATTGACGTCAATAATGACGTATGTTCCCATAGTAACGCCAATAGGGACTT
TCCATTGACGTCAATGGGTGGAGTATTTACGGTAAACTGCCCACTTGGCAGTACATCAAGTGTATCATAT
GCCAAGTACGCCCCCTATTGACGTCAATGACGGTAAATGGCCCGCCTGGCATTATGCCCAGTACATGACC
TTATGGGACTTTCCTACTTGGCAGTACATCTACGTATTAGTCATCGCTATTACCATGGTGATGCGGTTTT
GGCAGTACATCAATGGGCGTGGATAGCGGTTTGACTCACGGGGATTTCCAAGTCTCCACCCCATTGACGT
CAATGGGAGTTTGTTTTGGCACCAAAATCAACGGGACTTTCCAAAATGTCGTAACAACTCCGCCCCATTG
ACGCAAATGGGCGGTAGGCGTGTACGGTGGGAGGTCTATATAAGCAGCGCGTTTTGCCTGTACTGGGTCT
CTCTGGTTAGACCAGATCTGAGCCTGGGAGCTCTCTGGCTAACTAGGGAACCCACTGCTTAAGCCTCAAT
AAAGCTTGCCTTGAGTGCTTCAAGTAGTGTGTGCCCGTCTGTTGTGTGACTCTGGTAACTAGAGATCCCT
CAGACCCTTTTAGTCAGTGTGGAAAATCTCTAGCAGTGGCGCCCGAACAGGGACTTGAAAGCGAAAGGGA
AACCAGAGGAGCTCTCTCGACGCAGGACTCGGCTTGCTGAAGCGCGCACGGCAAGAGGCGAGGGGCGGCG
ACTGGTGAGTACGCCAAAAATTTTGACTAGCGGAGGCTAGAAGGAGAGAGATGGGTGCGAGAGCGTCAGT
ATTAAGCGGGGGAGAATTAGATCGCGATGGGAAAAAATTCGGTTAAGGCCAGGGGGAAAGAAAAAATATA
AATTAAAACATATAGTATGGGCAAGCAGGGAGCTAGAACGATTCGCAGTTAATCCTGGCCTGTTAGAAAC
ATCAGAAGGCTGTAGACAAATACTGGGACAGCTACAACCATCCCTTCAGACAGGATCAGAAGAACTTAGA
TCATTATATAATACAGTAGCAACCCTCTATTGTGTGCATCAAAGGATAGAGATAAAAGACACCAAGGAAG
CTTTAGACAAGATAGAGGAAGAGCAAAACAAAAGTAAGACCACCGCACAGCAAGCGGCCGGCCGCTGATC
TTCAGACCTGGAGGAGGAGATATGAGGGACAATTGGAGAAGTGAATTATATAAATATAAAGTAGTAAAAA
TTGAACCATTAGGAGTAGCACCCACCAAGGCAAAGAGAAGAGTGGTGCAGAGAGAAAAAAGAGCAGTGGG
AATAGGAGCTTTGTTCCTTGGGTTCTTGGGAGCAGCAGGAAGCACTATGGGCGCAGCGTCAATGACGCTG
ACGGTACAGGCCAGACAATTATTGTCTGGTATAGTGCAGCAGCAGAACAATTTGCTGAGGGCTATTGAGG
CGCAACAGCATCTGTTGCAACTCACAGTCTGGGGCATCAAGCAGCTCCAGGCAAGAATCCTGGCTGTGGA
AAGATACCTAAAGGATCAACAGCTCCTGGGGATTTGGGGTTGCTCTGGAAAACTCATTTGCACCACTGCT
GTGCCTTGGAATGCTAGTTGGAGTAATAAATCTCTGGAACAGATTTGGAATCACACGACCTGGATGGAGT
GGGACAGAGAAATTAACAATTACACAAGCTTAATACACTCCTTAATTGAAGAATCGCAAAACCAGCAAGA
AAAGAATGAACAAGAATTATTGGAATTAGATAAATGGGCAAGTTTGTGGAATTGGTTTAACATAACAAAT
TGGCTGTGGTATATAAAATTATTCATAATGATAGTAGGAGGCTTGGTAGGTTTAAGAATAGTTTTTGCTG
TACTTTCTATAGTGAATAGAGTTAGGCAGGGATATTCACCATTATCGTTTCAGACCCACCTCCCAACCCC
GAGGGGACCCGACAGGCCCGAAGGAATAGAAGAAGAAGGTGGAGAGAGAGACAGAGACAGATCCATTCGA
TTAGTGAACGGATCGGCACTGCGTGCGCCAATTCTGCAGACAAATGGCAGTATTCATCCACAATTTTAAA
AGAAAAGGGGGGATTGGGGGGTACAGTGCAGGGGAAAGAATAGTAGACATAATAGCAACAGACATACAAA
CTAAAGAATTACAAAAACAAATTACAAAAATTCAAAATTTTCGGGTTTATTACAGGGACAGCAGAGATCC
AGTTTGGTTAGTACCGGGCCCGGGTCGACTAGTGATCAGTGTGAGGGAGTGTAAAGCTGGTTTATTCTAC
CGGGTAGGGGAGGCGCTTTTCCCAAGGCAGTCTGGAGCATGCGCTTTAGCAGCCCCGCTGGGCACTTGGC
GCTACACAAGTGGCCTCTGGCCTCGCACACATTCCACATCCACCGGTAGGCGCCAACCGGCTCCGTTCTT
TGGTGGCCCCTTCGCGCCACCTTCTACTCCTCCCCTAGTCAGGAAGTTCCCCCCCGCCCCGCAGCTCGCG
TCGTGCAGGACGTGACAAATGGAAGTAGCACGTCTCACTAGTCTCGTGCAGATGGACAGCACCGCTGAGC
AATGGAAGCGGGTAGGCCTTTGGGGCAGCGGCCAATAGCAGCTTTGCTCCTTCGCTTTCTGGGCTCAGAG
GCTGGGAAGGGGTGGGTCCGGGGGCGGGCTCAGGGGCGGGCTCAGGGGCGGGGCGGGCGCCCGAAGGTCC
TCCGGAGGCCCGGCATTCTGCACGCTTCAAAAGCGCACGTCTGCCGCGCTGTTCTCCTCTTCCTCATCTC
CGGGACTAACTCGAACGCTAGCTGTGCGATCGTTTACCATGCGATCTTTGTTGATCCTGGTTTTGTGTTT
TTTGCCCCTGGCTGCTCTCGGG
[387 nt withheld, positions 3243-3629]
GGTGGAGGCGGTTCAGGCGGAGGTGGCTCTGGCGGTGGCGGATCGAAAGCTGTGTACAACTTTGCAACAT
GCGGGATCGACTACAAGGATGACGATGACAAGGGTTTGAACGGCCCTGACATTTACAAGGGAGTTTATCA
GTTTAAATCCGTTGAGTTTGACTACCCATACGATGTTCCAGATTACGCTGGATCTGGAGAGGGCAGAGGA
AGTCTGCTAACATGCGGTGACGTCGAGGAGAATCCTGGCCCAATGGTCAGCAAGGGCGAGGCAGTGATCA
AGGAGTTCATGCGGTTCAAGGTGCACATGGAGGGCTCCATGAACGGCCACGAGTTCGAGATCGAGGGCGA
GGGCGAGGGCCGCCCCTACGAGGGCACCCAGACCGCCAAGCTGAAGGTGACCAAGGGTGGCCCCCTGCCC
TTCTCCTGGGACATCCTGTCCCCTCAGTTCATGTACGGCTCCAGGGCCTTCATCAAGCACCCCGCCGACA
TCCCCGACTACTATAAGCAGTCCTTCCCCGAGGGCTTCAAGTGGGAGCGCGTGATGAACTTCGAGGACGG
CGGCGCCGTGACCGTGACCCAGGACACCTCCCTGGAGGACGGCACCCTGATCTACAAGGTCAAGCTCCGC
GGCACCAACTTCCCTCCTGACGGCCCCGTAATGCAGAAGAAGACAATGGGCTGGGAAGCGTCCACCGAGC
GGTTGTACCCCGAGGACGGCGTGCTGAAGGGCGACATTAAGATGGCCCTGCGCCTGAAGGACGGCGGCCG
CTACCTGGCGGACTTCAAGACCACCTACAAGGCCAAGAAGCCCGTGCAGATGCCCGGCGCCTACAACGTC
GACCGCAAGTTGGACATCACCTCCCACAACGAGGACTACACCGTGGTGGAACAGTACGAACGCTCCGAGG
GCCGCCACTCCACCGGCGGCATGGACGAGCTGTACAAGGAGGGACGAGGTTCTTTGCTGACTTGCGGCGA
TGTGGAAGAAAACCCGGGGCCAGGCATGCCCAAGAAGAAGCGCAAAGTGTCTAACCTCCTGACAGTGCAC
CAAAACCTCCCGGCACTGCCAGTGGATGCTACTTCTGACGAAGTGCGCAAAAATCTTATGGACATGTTCC
GCGACCGGCAAGCTTTTAGCGAACATACTTGGAAGATGCTGTTGAGTGTCTGCCGCTCTTGGGCCGCTTG
GTGCAAACTCAACAACCGGAAGTGGTTTCCCGCTGAGCCTGAGGATGTTCGGGACTATCTCCTGTACCTT
CAAGCAAGAGGCCTCGCAGTGAAGACTATCCAACAGCACCTGGGCCAGCTGAACATGCTGCATCGGAGAA
GCGGATTGCCCCGACCCTCCGATAGCAATGCAGTTAGTTTGGTAATGAGGAGAATCAGGAAAGAAAATGT
GGATGCTGGAGAGAGGGCCAAACAGGCTTTGGCATTCGAAAGAACCGATTTCGACCAGGTCCGTAGCCTG
ATGGAGAACTCAGATAGGTGCCAAGATATAAGAAACCTGGCCTTTCTTGGCATCGCTTATAACACACTGC
TGCGCATTGCCGAGATCGCCCGCATCCGGGTGAAGGACATCAGCAGAACTGATGGCGGCAGGATGCTCAT
CCATATCGGCCGGACTAAAACACTGGTCTCCACCGCCGGGGTCGAGAAGGCTCTGAGCCTCGGCGTTACC
AAGCTCGTGGAAAGATGGATCAGCGTGTCTGGTGTGGCCGACGACCCAAACAACTACCTGTTTTGCCGAG
TGAGAAAAAATGGCGTGGCAGCCCCTTCTGCAACTTCTCAACTGAGTACTCGCGCACTCGAAGGGATCTT
TGAGGCTACTCACCGGCTGATCTACGGTGCTAAGGACGATAGCGGACAGCGGTATCTGGCCTGGTCCGGA
CACAGCGCACGAGTCGGCGCTGCCCGGGACATGGCTAGGGCTGGGGTGTCCATTCCCGAGATTATGCAAG
CTGGGGGCTGGACTAACGTTAATATCGTGATGAACTACATCAGAAATCTTGACTCCGAAACAGGCGCTAT
GGTGCGGCTGTTGGAAGACGGAGACTAAAAACGTTGTTGTTTGGGGTTGAATTACTCTTCTAGACCGCGG
CGCGCCCGATAATCAACCTCTGGATTACAAAATTTGTGAAAGATTGACTGGTATTCTTAACTATGTTGCT
CCTTTTACGCTATGTGGATACGCTGCTTTAATGCCTTTGTATCATGCTATTGCTTCCCGTATGGCTTTCA
TTTTCTCCTCCTTGTATAAATCCTGGTTGCTGTCTCTTTATGAGGAGTTGTGGCCCGTTGTCAGGCAACG
TGGCGTGGTGTGCACTGTGTTTGCTGACGCAACCCCCACTGGTTGGGGCATTGCCACCACCTGTCAGCTC
CTTTCCGGGACTTTCGCTTTCCCCCTCCCTATTGCCACGGCGGAACTCATCGCCGCCTGCCTTGCCCGCT
GCTGGACAGGGGCTCGGCTGTTGGGCACTGACAATTCCGTGGTGTTGTCGGGGAAATCATCGTCCTTTCC
TTGGCTGCTCGCCTGTGTTGCCACCTGGATTCTGCGCGGGACGTCCTTCTGCTACGTCCCTTCGGCCCTC
AATCCAGCGGACCTTCCTTCCCGCGGCCTGCTGCCGGCTCTGCGGCCTCTTCCGCGTCTTCGCCTTCGCC
CTCAGACGAGTCGGATCTCCCTTTGGGCCGCCTCCCCGCATCGATACCGTCGACCTCGATCGAGACCTAG
AAAAACATGGAGCAATCACAAGTAGCAATACAGCAGCTACCAATGCTGATTGTGCCTGGCTAGAAGCACA
AGAGGAGGAGGAGGTGGGTTTTCCAGTCACACCTCAGGTACCTTTAAGACCAATGACTTACAAGGCAGCT
GTAGATCTTAGCCACTTTTTAAAAGAAAAGGGGGGACTGGAAGGGCTAATTCACTCCCAACGAAGACAAG
ATATCCTTGATCTGTGGATCTACCACACACAAGGCTACTTCCCTGATTGGCAGAACTACACACCAGGGCC
AGGGATCAGATATCCACTGACCTTTGGATGGTGCTACAAGCTAGTACCAGTTGAGCAAGAGAAGGTAGAA
GAAGCCAATGAAGGAGAGAACACCCGCTTGTTACACCCTGTGAGCCTGCATGGGATGGATGACCCGGAGA
GAGAAGTATTAGAGTGGAGGTTTGACAGCCGCCTAGCATTTCATCACATGGCCCGAGAGCTGCATCCGGA
CTGTACTGGGTCTCTCTGGTTAGACCAGATCTGAGCCTGGGAGCTCTCTGGCTAACTAGGGAACCCACTG
CTTAAGCCTCAATAAAGCTTGCCTTGAGTGCTTCAAGTAGTGTGTGCCCGTCTGTTGTGTGACTCTGGTA
ACTAGAGATCCCTCAGACCCTTTTAGTCAGTGTGGAAAATCTCTAGCAGCATGTGAGCAAAAGGCCAGCA
AAAGGCCAGGAACCGTAAAAAGGCCGCGTTGCTGGCGTTTTTCCATAGGCTCCGCCCCCCTGACGAGCAT
CACAAAAATCGACGCTCAAGTCAGAGGTGGCGAAACCCGACAGGACTATAAAGATACCAGGCGTTTCCCC
CTGGAAGCTCCCTCGTGCGCTCTCCTGTTCCGACCCTGCCGCTTACCGGATACCTGTCCGCCTTTCTCCC
TTCGGGAAGCGTGGCGCTTTCTCATAGCTCACGCTGTAGGTATCTCAGTTCGGTGTAGGTCGTTCGCTCC
AAGCTGGGCTGTGTGCACGAACCCCCCGTTCAGCCCGACCGCTGCGCCTTATCCGGTAACTATCGTCTTG
AGTCCAACCCGGTAAGACACGACTTATCGCCACTGGCAGCAGCCACTGGTAACAGGATTAGCAGAGCGAG
GTATGTAGGCGGTGCTACAGAGTTCTTGAAGTGGTGGCCTAACTACGGCTACACTAGAAGAACAGTATTT
GGTATCTGCGCTCTGCTGAAGCCAGTTACCTTCGGAAAAAGAGTTGGTAGCTCTTGATCCGGCAAACAAA
CCACCGCTGGTAGCGGTGGTTTTTTTGTTTGCAAGCAGCAGATTACGCGCAGAAAAAAAGGATCTCAAGA
AGATCCTTTGATCTTTTCTACGGGGTCTGACGCTCAGTGGAACGAAAACTCACGTTAAGGGATTTTGGTC
ATGAGATTATCAAAAAGGATCTTCACCTAGATCCTTTTAAATTAAAAATGAAGTTTTAAATCAATCTAAA
GTATATATGAGTAAACTTGGTCTGACAGTTACCAATGCTTAATCAGTGAGGCACCTATCTCAGCGATCTG
TCTATTTCGTTCATCCATAGTTGCCTGACTCCCCGTCGTGTAGATAACTACGATACGGGAGGGCTTACCA
TCTGGCCCCAGTGCTGCAATGATACCGCGAGACCCACGCTCACCGGCTCCAGATTTATCAGCAATAAACC
AGCCAGCCGGAAGGGCCGAGCGCAGAAGTGGTCCTGCAACTTTATCCGCCTCCATCCAGTCTATTAATTG
TTGCCGGGAAGCTAGAGTAAGTAGTTCGCCAGTTAATAGTTTGCGCAACGTTGTTGCCATTGCTACAGGC
ATCGTGGTGTCACGCTCGTCGTTTGGTATGGCTTCATTCAGCTCCGGTTCCCAACGATCAAGGCGAGTTA
CATGATCCCCCATGTTGTGCAAAAAAGCGGTTAGCTCCTTCGGTCCTCCGATCGTTGTCAGAAGTAAGTT
GGCCGCAGTGTTATCACTCATGGTTATGGCAGCACTGCATAATTCTCTTACTGTCATGCCATCCGTAAGA
TGCTTTTCTGTGACTGGTGAGTACTCAACCAAGTCATTCTGAGAATAGTGTATGCGGCGACCGAGTTGCT
CTTGCCCGGCGTCAATACGGGATAATACCGCGCCACATAGCAGAACTTTAAAAGTGCTCATCATTGGAAA
ACGTTCTTCGGGGCGAAAACTCTCAAGGATCTTACCGCTGTTGAGATCCAGTTCGATGTAACCCACTCGT
GCACCCAACTGATCTTCAGCATCTTTTACTTTCACCAGCGTTTCTGGGTGAGCAAAAACAGGAAGGCAAA
ATGCCGCAAAAAAGGGAATAAGGGCGACACGGAAATGTTGAATACTCATACTCTTCCTTTTTCAATATTA
TTGAAGCATTTATCAGGGTTATTGTCTCATGAGCGGATACATATTTGAATGTATTTAGAAAAATAAACAA
ATAGGGGTTCCGCGCACATTTCCCCGAAAAGTGCCACCTGAC
